Addgene plasmid #124775: SLF063: Lenti-fCAG-jRGECO1a
Purpose: For general lentiviral or direct expression of cytosolic jRGECO1a
Depositing lab: Adam Cohen. Depositing organization: Harvard University. Publication: Wide-area all-optical neurophysiology in acute brain slices. Farhi SL, Parot VJ, Grama A, Yamagata M, Abdelfattah AS, Adam Y, Lou S, Jun Kim J, Campbell RE, Cox DD, Cohen AE. J Neurosci. 2019 Apr 5. pii: JNEUROSCI.0168-19.2019. doi: 10.1523/JNEUROSCI.0168-19.2019. PubMed 30952812.
Backbone
  Vector backbone: fCAG-WPRE
  Backbone size w/o insert (bp): 9800
  Total vector size (bp): 11100
  Vector type: Mammalian Expression, Lentiviral
Growth in bacteria
  Bacterial resistance: Ampicillin, 100 μg/mL
  Growth temperature: 37°C
  Growth strain: NEB Stable
  Copy number: High Copy
Gene/Insert
  Gene/Insert name: jRGECO1a
  Species: Synthetic
  Insert size (bp): 1300
  Promoter: CAG
  Tag / fusion protein: NES-6xHIS (N terminal on insert)
  Cloning method: Gibson Cloning
  Sequencing primers: 5′ gcaacgtgctggttattgtg; 3′ CAAAGGCATTAAAGCAGCGTATCC
Terms and licenses: Academic/Nonprofit Terms; Industry Terms: Not Available to Industry
How to cite: SLF063: Lenti-fCAG-jRGECO1a was a gift from Adam Cohen (Addgene plasmid # 124775 ; http://n2t.net/addgene:124775 ; RRID:Addgene_124775)
