[The description below was written by a language model from this plasmid's Addgene catalogue record.]
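Description:
SLF063: Lenti-fCAG-jRGECO1a is a lentiviral transfer and mammalian expression plasmid built on the fCAG-WPRE backbone. The backbone is about 9.8 kb and the whole construct about 11.1 kb. It is maintained in bacteria as a high-copy plasmid under ampicillin selection. The recorded host is a recombination-tolerant strain, a common choice for lentiviral vectors because their repeated long terminal repeats can rearrange. No feature table accompanies the record, so the exact LTR configuration, packaging signal and other viral elements are not itemised. No mammalian selection marker is listed either.

The payload is a synthetic insert of about 1.3 kb encoding jRGECO1a, a red fluorescent genetically encoded calcium indicator whose fluorescence rises when it binds calcium. It was introduced by Gibson assembly. Expression is driven by the CAG promoter, a strong hybrid of the CMV enhancer and chicken beta-actin promoter that gives robust, broadly active expression in mammalian cells. As the backbone name indicates, a WPRE is present, which typically enhances transcript stability and expression from lentiviral vectors. The insert carries an N-terminal nuclear export signal and 6xHis tag. The export signal keeps the sensor out of the nucleus, consistent with the stated aim of cytosolic localisation.

According to the record, the plasmid is meant for general expression of cytosolic jRGECO1a. This can be done by packaging it into lentivirus for transduction or by delivering the plasmid directly into cells. The associated work concerns all-optical neurophysiology in acute brain slices, where a red-shifted calcium reporter can be used to image neuronal activity.
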