>Addgene plasmid #124775 | SLF063: Lenti-fCAG-jRGECO1a | addgene partial sequence | sequence record 244665 | Addgene Partial NGS Result
GGGGGGGGGGGGGGGGGGGGGGCGCGCCCCCCCCCCCCCCCCCCCCCCGCCGGCGGGGGGCGGGGCGGGG
GGGGGGGGGGGGGGGGGGGGGGGGGGGGGGGGGGGGGGGCGGGGGGGGGGGGGGGGGGGGGGGGGGGGGG
GGCGCGGGGGGGGGGGGCCGCCTCGGGCCGGGGAGGGCTCGGGGGAGGGGCGCGGCGGTCCCCGGAGCGC
CGGCGGCTGTCGAGGCGCGGCGAGCCGCAGCCATTGCCTTTTATGGTAATCGTGCGAGAGGGCGCAGGGA
CTTCCTTTGTCCCAAATCTGTGCGGAGCCGAAATCTGGGAGGCGCCGCCGCACCCCCTCTAGCGGGCGCG
GGGCGAAGCGGTGCGGCGCCGGCAGGAAGGAAATGGGCGGGGAGGGCCTTCGTGCGTCGCCGCGCCGCCG
TCCCCTTCTCCCTCTCCAGCCTCGGGGCTGTCCGCGGGGGGACGGCTGCCTTCGGGGGGGACGGGGCAGG
GCGGGGTTCGGCTTCTGGCGTGTGACCGGCGGCTCTAGAGCCTCTGCTAACCATGTTCATGCCTTCTTCT
TTTTCCTACAGCTCCTGGGCAACGTGCTGGTTATTGTGCTGTCTCATCATTTTGGCAAAGAATTGATTTG
ATACCGCGGGCCCGGGATCTCGAGGATCGCCACCATGCTGCAGAACGAGCTTGCTCTTAAGTTGGCTGGA
CTTGATATTAACAAGACTGGAGGAGGTTCTCATCATCATCATCATCATGGTATGGCTAGCATGACTGGTG
GACAGCAAATGGGTCGGGATCTGTACGACGATGACGATAAGGATCTCGCAACAATGGTCGACTCATCACG
TCGTAAGTGGAATAAGGCAGGTCACGCAGTCAGAGCTATAGGTCGGCTGAGCTCACCCGTGGTTTCCGAG
CGGATGTACCCCGAGGACGGCGCCCTGAAGAGCGAGATCAAGAAGGGGCTGAGGCTGAAGGACGGCGGCC
ACTACGCCGCCGAGGTCAAGACCACCTACAAGGCCAAGAAGCCCGTGCAGCTGCCCGGCGCCTACATCGT
GGACATCAAGTTGGACATCGTGTCCCACAACGAGGACTACACCATCGTGGAACAGTGCGAACGCGCCGAG
GGCCGCCACTCCACCGGCGGCATGGACGAGCTGTACAAGGGAGGTACAGGCGGGAGTCTGGTGAGCAAGG
GCGAGGAGGATAACATGGCCATCATCAAGGAGTTCATGCGCTTCAAGGTGCACATGGAGGGCTCCGTGAA
CGGCCACGAGTTCGAGATCGAGGGCGAGGGCGAGGGCCGCCCCTACGAGGCCTTTCAGACCGCTAAGCTG
AAGGTGACCAAGGGTGGCCCCCTGCCCTTCGCCTGGGACATCCTGTCCCCTCAGTTCATGTACGGCTCCA
AGGCCTACATTAAGCACCCAGCCGACATCCCCGACTACTTCAAGCTGTCCTTCCCCGAGGGCTTCAGGTG
GGAGCGCGTGATGAACTTCGAGGACGGCGGCATTATTCACGTGAACCAGGACTCCTCCCTGCAGGACGGC
GTATTCATCTACAAGGTGAAGCTGCGCGGCACCAACTTCCCCCCCGACGGCCCCGTAATGCAGAAGAAGA
CCATGGGCTGGGAGGCTACGCGTGACGACCTGACTGAAGAGCAGATCGCAGAATTTAAAGAGGCTTTCTC
CCTATTTGACAAGGACGGGGATGGGACGATAACAACCAAGGAGCTTGGGACGGTGTTCCGATCGCTGGGG
CAGAACCCCACAGAAGCAGAGCTGCAGGACATGATCAATGAAGTAGATGCCGACGGTGACGGCACATTCG
ACTTCCCTGAGTTCCTGACGATGATGGCAAGAAAAATGAATGACACAGACAGTGAAGAGGAAATTCGCGA
AGCGTTCCGCGTGTTTGATAAGGACGGCAATGGCTACATCGGCGCAGCAGAGCTTCGCCACGTGATGACA
GACCTTGGAGAGAAGTTAACAGATGAGGAGGTTGATGAAATGATCAGGGTAGCAGACATCGATGGGGATG
GTCAGGTAAACTACGAAGAGTTTGTACAAATGATGACAGCGAAGTAGGAATTCGATATCAAGCTTATCGA
TAATCAACCTCTGGATTACAAAATTTGTGAAAGATTGACTGGTATTCTTAACTATGTTGCTCCTTTTACG
CTATGTGGATACGCTGCTTTAATGCCTTTGTATCATGCTATTGCTTCCCGTATGGCTTTCATTTTCTCCT
CCTTGTATAAATCCTGGTTGCTGTCTCTTTATGAGGAGTTGTGGCCCGTTGTCAGGCAACGTGGCGTGGT
GTGCACTGTGTTTGCTGACGCAACCCCCACTGGTTGGGGCATTGCCACCACCTGTCAGCTCCTTTCCGGG
ACTTTCGCTTTCCCCCTCCCTATTGCCACGGCGGAACTCATCGCCGCCTGCCTTGCCCGCTGCTGGACAG
GGGCTCGGCTGTTGGGCACTGACAATTCCGTGGTGTTGTCGGGGAAATCATCGTCCTTTCCTTGGCTGCT
CGCCTGTGTTGCCACCTGGATTCTGCGCGGGACGTCCTTCTGCTACGTCCCTTCGGCCCTCAATCCAGCG
GACCTTCCTTCCCGCGGCCTGCTGCCGGCTCTGCGGCCTCTTCCGCGTCTTCGCCTTCGCCCTCAGACGA
GTCGGATCTCCCTTTGGGCCGCCTCCCCGCATCGATACCGTCGACCTCGAGACCTAGAAAAACATGGAGC
AATCACAAGTAGCAATACAGCAGCTACCAATGCTGATTGTGCCTGGCTAGAAGCACAAGAGGAGGAGGAG
GTGGGTTTTCCAGTCACACCTCAGGTACCTTTAAGACCAATGACTTACAAGGCAGCTGTAGATCTTAGCC
ACTTTTTAAAAGAAAAGGGGGGACTGGAAGGGCTAATTCACTCCCAACGAAGACAAGATATCCTTGATCT
GTGGATCTACCACACACAAGGCTACTTCCCTGATTGGCAGAACTACACACCAGGGCCAGGGATCAGATAT
CCACTGACCTTTGGATGGTGCTACAAGCTAGTACCAGTTGAGCAAGAGAAGGTAGAAGAAGCCAATGAAG
GAGAGAACACCCGCTTGTTACACCCTGTGAGCCTGCATGGGATGGATGACCCGGAGAGAGAAGTATTAGA
GTGGAGGTTTGACAGCCGCCTAGCATTTCATCACATGGCCCGAGAGCTGCATCCGGACTGTACTGGGTCT
CTCTGGTTAGACCAGATCTGAGCCTGGGAGCTCTCTGGCTAACTAGGGAACCCACTGCTTAAGCCTCAAT
AAAGCTTGCCTTGAGTGCTTCAAGTAGTGTGTGCCCGTCTGTTGTGTGACTCTGGTAACTAGAGATCCCT
CAGACCCTTTTAGTCAGTGTGGAAAATCTCTAGCAGGGCCCGTTTAAACCCGCTGATCAGCCTCGACTGT
GCCTTCTAGTTGCCAGCCATCTGTTGTTTGCCCCTCCCCCGTGCCTTCCTTGACCCTGGAAGGTGCCACT
CCCACTGTCCTTTCCTAATAAAATGAGGAAATTGCATCGCATTGTCTGAGTAGGTGTCATTCTATTCTGG
GGGGTGGGGTGGGGCAGGACAGCAAGGGGGAGGATTGGGAAGACAATAGCAGGCATGCTGGGGATGCGGT
GGGCTCTATGGCTTCTGAGGCGGAAAGAACCAGCTGGGGCTCTAGGGGGTATCCCC
[124 nt withheld, positions 3697-3820]
C
[91 nt withheld, positions 3822-3912]
A
[49 nt withheld, positions 3914-3962]
CCTTTGACGTTGGAGTCCACGTTCTTT
[37 nt withheld, positions 3990-4026]
ACCCTATCTCGGTCTATTCTTTTGATTTATAAGGGATTTTGCCGATTTCGGCCTATTGGTTAAAAAATGA
GCTGATTTAACAAAAATTTAACGCGAATTAATTCTGTGGAATGTGTGTCAGTTAGGGTGTGGAAAGTCCC
CAGGCTCCCCAGCAGGCAGAAGTATGCAAAGCATGCATCTCAATTAGTCAGCAACCAGGTGTGGAAAGTC
CCCAGGCTCCCCAGCAGGCAGAAGTATGCAAAGCATGCATCTCAATTAGTCAGCAACCATAGTCCCGCCC
CTAACTCCGCCCATCCCGCCCCTAACTCCGCCCAGTTCCGCCCATTCTCCGCCCCATGGCTGACTAATTT
TTTTTATTTATGCAGAGGCCGAGGCCGCCTCTGCCTCTGAGCTATTCCAGAAGTAGTGAGGAGGCTTTTT
TGGAGGCCTAGGCTTTTGCAAAAAGCTCCCGGGAGCTTGTATATCCATTTTCGGATCTGATCAGCACGTG
TTGACAATTAATCATCGGCATAGTATATCGGCATAGTATAATACGACAAGGTGAGGAACTAAACCATGGC
CAAGTTGACCAGTGCCGTTCCGGTGCTCACCGCGCGCGACGTCGCCGGAGCGGTCGAGTTCTGGACCGAC
CGGCTCGGGTTCTCCCGGGACTTCGTGGAGGACGACTTCGCCGGTGTGGTCCGGGACGACGTGACCCTGT
TCATCAGCGCGGTCCAGGACCAGGTGGTGCCGGACAACACCCTGGCCTGGGTGTGGGTGCGCGGCCTGGA
CGAGCTGTACGCCGAGTGGTCGGAGGTCGTGTCCACGAACTTCCGGGACGCCTCCGGGCCGGCCATGACC
GAGATCGGCGAGCAGCCGTGGGGGCGGGAGTTCGCCCTGCGCGACCCGGCCGGCAACTGCGTGCACTTCG
TGGCCGAGGAGCAGGACTGACACGTGCTACGAGATTTCGATTCCACCGCCGCCTTCTATGAAAGGTTGGG
CTTCGGAATCGTTTTCCGGGACGCCGGCTGGATGATCCTCCAGCGCGGGGATCTCATGCTGGAGTTCTTC
GCCCACCCCAACTTGTTTATTGCAGCTTATAATGGTTACAAATAAAGCAATAGCATCACAAATTTCACAA
ATAAAGCATTTTTTTCACTGCATTCTAGTTGTGGTTTGTCCAAACTCATCAATGTATCTTATCATGTCTG
TATACCGTCGACCTCTAGCTAGAGCTTGGCGTAATCATGGTCATAGCTGTTTCCTGTGTGAAATTGTTAT
CCGCTCACAATTCCACACAACATACGAGCCGGAAGCATAAAGTGTAAAGCCTGGGGTGCCTAATGAGTGA
GCTAACTCACATTAATTGCGTTGCGCTCACTGCCCGCTTTCCAGTCGGGAAACCTGTCGTGCCAGCTGCA
TTAATGAATCGGCCAACGCGCGGGGAGAGGCGGTTTGCGTATTGGGCGCTCTTCCGCTTCCTCGCTCACT
GACTCGCTGCGCTCGGTCGTTCGGCTGCGGCGAGCGGTATCAGCTCACTCAAAGGCGGTAATACGGTTAT
CCACAGAATCAGGGGATAACGCAGGAAAGAACATGTGAGCAAAAGGCCAGCAAAAGGCCAGGAACCGTAA
AAAGGCCGCGTTGCTGGCGTTTTTCCATAGGCTCCGCCCCCCTGACGAGCATCACAAAAATCGACGCTCA
AGTCAGAGGTGGCGAAACCCGACAGGACTATAAAGATACCAGGCGTTTCCCCCTGGAAGCTCCCTCGTGC
GCTCTCCTGTTCCGACCCTGCCGCTTACCGGATACCTGTCCGCCTTTCTCCCTTCGGGAAGCGTGGCGCT
TTCTCATAGCTCACGCTGTAGGTATCTCAGTTCGGTGTAGGTCGTTCGCTCCAAGCTGGGCTGTGTGCAC
GAACCCCCCGTTCAGCCCGACCGCTGCGCCTTATCCGGTAACTATCGTCTTGAGTCCAACCCGGTAAGAC
ACGACTTATCGCCACTGGCAGCAGCCACTGGTAACAGGATTAGCAGAGCGAGGTATGTAGGCGGTGCTAC
AGAGTTCTTGAAGTGGTGGCCTAACTACGGCTACACTAGAAGAACAGTATTTGGTATCTGCGCTCTGCTG
AAGCCAGTTACCTTCGGAAAAAGAGTTGGTAGCTCTTGATCCGGCAAACAAACCACCGCTGGTAGCGGTG
GTTTTTTTGTTTGCAAGCAGCAGATTACGCGCAGAAAAAAAGGATCTCAAGAAGATCCTTTGATCTTTTC
TACGGGGTCTGACGCTCAGTGGAACGAAAACTCACGTTAAGGGATTTTGGTCATGAGATTATCAAAAAGG
ATCTTCACCTAGATCCTTTTAAATTAAAAATGAAGTTTTAAATCAATCTAAAGTATATATGAGTAAACTT
GGTCTGACAGTTACCAATGCTTAATCAGTGAGGCACCTATCTCAGCGATCTGTCTATTTCGTTCATCCAT
AGTTGCCTGACTCCCCGTCGTGTAGATAACTACGATACGGGAGGGCTTACCATCTGGCCCCAGTGCTGCA
ATGATACCGCGAGACCCACGCTCACCGGCTCCAGATTTATCAGCAATAAACCAGCCAGCCGGAAGGGCCG
AGCGCAGAAGTGGTCCTGCAACTTTATCCGCCTCCATCCAGTCTATTAATTGTTGCCGGGAAGCTAGAGT
AAGTAGTTCGCCAGTTAATAGTTTGCGCAACGTTGTTGCCATTGCTACAGGCATCGTGGTGTCACGCTCG
TCGTTTGGTATGGCTTCATTCAGCTCCGGTTCCCAACGATCAAGGCGAGTTACATGATCCCCCATGTTGT
GCAAAAAAGCGGTTAGCTCCTTCGGTCCTCCGATCGTTGTCAGAAGTAAGTTGGCCGCAGTGTTATCACT
CATGGTTATGGCAGCACTGCATAATTCTCTTACTGTCATGCCATCCGTAAGATGCTTTTCTGTGACTGGT
GAGTACTCAACCAAGTCATTCTGAGAATAGTGTATGCGGCGACCGAGTTGCTCTTGCCCGGCGTCAATAC
GGGATAATACCGCGCCACATAGCAGAACTTTAAAAGTGCTCATCATTGGAAAACGTTCTTCGGGGCGAAA
ACTCTCAAGGATCTTACCGCTGTTGAGATCCAGTTCGATGTAACCCACTCGTGCACCCAACTGATCTTCA
GCATCTTTTACTTTCACCAGCGTTTCTGGGTGAGCAAAAACAGGAAGGCAAAATGCCGCAAAAAAGGGAA
TAAGGGCGACACGGAAATGTTGAATACTCATACTCTTCCTTTTTCAATATTATTGAAGCATTTATCAGGG
TTATTGTCTCATGAGCGGATACATATTTGAATGTATTTAGAAAAATAAACAAATAGGGGTTCCGCGCACA
TTTCCCCGAAAAGTGCCACCTGACGTCGACGGATCGGGAGATCTCCCGATCCCCTATGGTGCACTCTCAG
TACAATCTGCTCTGATGCCGCATAGTTAAGCCAGTATCTGCTCCCTGCTTGTGTGTTGGAGGTCGCTGAG
TAGTGCGCGAGCAAAATTTAAGCTACAACAAGGCAAGGCTTGACCGACAATTGCATGAAGAATCTGCTTA
GGGTTAGGCGTTTTGCGCTGCTTCGCGATGTACGGGCCAGATATACGCGTTGACATTGATTATTGACTAG
TTATTAATAGTAATCAATTACGGGGTCATTAGTTCATAGCCCATATATGGAGTTCCGCGTTACATAACTT
ACGGTAAATGGCCCGCCTGGCTGACCGCCCAACGACCCCCGCCCATTGACGTCAATAATGACGTATGTTC
CCATAGTAACGCCAATAGGGACTTTCCATTGACGTCAATGGGTGGAGTATTTACGGTAAACTGCCCACTT
GGCAGTACATCAAGTGTATCATATGCCAAGTACGCCCCCTATTGACGTCAATGACGGTAAATGGCCCGCC
TGGCATTATGCCCAGTACATGACCTTATGGGACTTTCCTACTTGGCAGTACATCTACGTATTAGTCATCG
CTATTACCATGGTGATGCGGTTTTGGCAGTACATCAATGGGCGTGGATAGCGGTTTGACTCACGGGGATT
TCCAAGTCTCCACCCCATTGACGTCAATGGGAGTTTGTTTTGGCACCAAAATCAACGGGACTTTCCAAAA
TGTCGTAACAACTCCGCCCCATTGACGCAAATGGGCGGTAGGCGTGTACGGTGGGAGGTCTATATAAGCA
GCGCGTTTTGCCTGTACTGGGTCTCTCTGGTTAGACCAGATCTGAGCCTGGGAGCTCTCTGGCTAACTAG
GGAACCCACTGCTTAAGCCTCAATAAAGCTTGCCTTGAGTGCTTCAAGTAGTGTGTGCCCGTCTGTTGTG
TGACTCTGGTAACTAGAGATCCCTCAGACCCTTTTAGTCAGTGTGGAAAATCTCTAGCAGTGGCGCCCGA
ACAGGGACTTGAAAGCGAAAGGGAAACCAGAGGAGCTCTCTCGACGCAGGACTCGGCTTGCTGAAGCGCG
CACGGCAAGAGGCGAGGGGCGGCGACTGGTGAGTACGCCAAAAATTTTGACTAGCGGAGGCTAGAAGGAG
AGAGATGGGTGCGAGAGCGTCAGTATTAAGCGGGGGAGAATTAGATCGCGATGGGAAAAAATTCGGTTAA
GGCCAGGGGGAAAGAAAAAATATAAATTAAAACATATAGTATGGGCAAGCAGGGAGCTAGAACGATTCGC
AGTTAATCCTGGCCTGTTAGAAACATCAGAAGGCTGTAGACAAATACTGGGACAGCTACAACCATCCCTT
CAGACAGGATCAGAAGAACTTAGATCATTATATAATACAGTAGCAACCCTCTATTGTGTGCATCAAAGGA
TAGAGATAAAAGACACCAAGGAAGCTTTAGACAAGATAGAGGAAGAGCAAAACAAAAGTAAGACCACCGC
ACAGCAAGCGGCCGCTGATCTTCAGACCTGGAGGAGGAGATATGAGGGACAATTGGAGAAGTGAATTATA
TAAATATAAAGTAGTAAAAATTGAACCATTAGGAGTAGCACCCACCAAGGCAAAGAGAAGAGTGGTGCAG
AGAGAAAAAAGAGCAGTGGGAATAGGAGCTTTGTTCCTTGGGTTCTTGGGAGCAGCAGGAAGCACTATGG
GCGCAGCGTCAATGACGCTGACGGTACAGGCCAGACAATTATTGTCTGGTATAGTGCAGCAGCAGAACAA
TTTGCTGAGGGCTATTGAGGCGCAACAGCATCTGTTGCAACTCACAGTCTGGGGCATCAAGCAGCTCCAG
GCAAGAATCCTGGCTGTGGAAAGATACCTAAAGGATCAACAGCTCCTGGGGATTTGGGGTTGCTCTGGAA
AACTCATTTGCACCACTGCTGTGCCTTGGAATGCTAGTTGGAGTAATAAATCTCTGGAACAGATTTGGAA
TCACACGACCTGGATGGAGTGGGACAGAGAAATTAACAATTACACAAGCTTAATACACTCCTTAATTGAA
GAATCGCAAAACCAGCAAGAAAAGAATGAACAAGAATTATTGGAATTAGATAAATGGGCAAGTTTGTGGA
ATTGGTTTAACATAACAAATTGGCTGTGGTATATAAAATTATTCATAATGATAGTAGGAGGCTTGGTAGG
TTTAAGAATAGTTTTTGCTGTACTTTCTATAGTGAATAGAGTTAGGCAGGGATATTCACCATTATCGTTT
CAGACCCACCTCCCAACCCCGAGGGGACCCGACAGGCCCGAAGGAATAGAAGAAGAAGGTGGAGAGAGAG
ACAGAGACAGATCCATTCGATTAGTGAACGGATCGGCACTGCGTGCGCCAATTCTGCAGACAAATGGCAG
TATTCATCCACAATTTTAAAAGAAAAGGGGGGATTGGGGGGTACAGTGCAGGGGAAAGAATAGTAGACAT
AATAGCAACAGACATACAAACTAAAGAATTACAAAAACAAATTACAAAAATTCAAAATTTTCGGGTTTAT
TACAGGGACAGCAGAGATCCAGTTTGGTTAATTAACTGCAGGAATCTAGTTATTAATAGTAATCAATTAC
GGGGTCATTAGTTCATAGCCCATATATGGAGTTCCGCGTTACATAACTTACGGTAAATGGCCCGCCTGGC
TGACCGCCCAACGACCCCCGCCCATTGACGTCAATAATGACGTATGTTCCCATAGTAACGCCAATAGGGA
CTTTCCATTGACGTCAATGGGTGGAGTATTTACGGTAAACTGCCCACTTGGCAGTACATCAAGTGTATCA
TATGCCAAGTACGCCCCCTATTGACGTCAATGACGGTAAATGGCCCGCCTGGCATTATGCCCAGTACATG
ACCTTATGGGACTTTCCTACTTGGCAGTACATCTACGTATTAGTCATCGCTATTACCATGGTCGAGGTGA
GCCCCACGTTCTGCTTCACTCTCCCCATCTCCCCCCCCTCCCCACCCCCAATTTTGTATTTATTTATTTT
TTAATTATTTTGTGCAGCGATGGGGGCGGGGGGGGGGGGGCGCGCGCCAGGCGGGGCGGGGGGGGGGGGG
GGGGGGGGGGGGGGGGGGGGGGGGGGGGGGGGGGGGGCCAACAGGGGGGGGCGCGCCCGAAGGTTTCTCT
TTTTTGGGGGGGGGGGGGGGGGGGGGCGGCCCAAAAAAAAGAGAGCGCGGGGGGGGGGGGGGGGGGCGCG
CGCGCGCCCCCCCCCCCCCC
